Addgene plasmid #1550: L3558
Purpose: (Empty Backbone)
Depositing lab: Andrew Fire. Depositing organization: Carnegie Institution for Science.
Backbone
  Vector backbone: Unknown
  Backbone size (bp): 6921
  Vector type: Worm Expression
Growth in bacteria
  Bacterial resistance: Ampicillin, 100 μg/mL
  Growth temperature: 37°C
  Growth strain: DH5alpha
  Copy number: Unknown
Gene/Insert
  Gene/Insert name: None
  Tag / fusion protein: myo3-2341, myo3Tsa, IVSA, gfpN, IVSR, gfpF64L, gfpS65T, IVSS, gfpN146I, gfpM153T, gfpV163A, IVST, gfpC, IVSM, IVSL, deco...
  Cloning method: Restriction Enzyme
Terms and licenses: Academic/Nonprofit Terms; Industry Terms: Not Available to Industry
Depositor comments: See Fire Lab Vector Kit Documentation 1997. Fire Lab Miniprep Number pPD115.44, Ligation number L3558.
How to cite: L3558 was a gift from Andrew Fire (Addgene plasmid # 1550 ; http://n2t.net/addgene:1550 ; RRID:Addgene_1550)
