[The description below was written by a language model from this plasmid's Addgene catalogue record and pLannotate feature annotations shown in this document.]
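Description:
L3558 (miniprep designation pPD115.44) is a worm expression vector from the 1997 Fire Lab Vector Kit, catalogued as an empty backbone of roughly 6.9 kb with no separate insert; the parental backbone is recorded as unknown. It is propagated in E. coli through a high-copy ColE1/pUC-type origin and selected with ampicillin via the bla (AmpR) gene and its own promoter. The annotation also detects the usual pUC-derived remnants: a fragment of the pUC18/19 polylinker, a CAP binding site, lac promoter and lac operator, plus short lacI, rop and bom fragments that are vestiges of the cloning vector lineage rather than functional payload.

The module list in the catalogue entry describes the C. elegans cassette. It begins with myo-3 sequences (myo3-2341 and myo3Tsa), which by their names appear to be upstream promoter and transcription start region from the body wall muscle myosin gene. These probably fill the unannotated first ~2.4 kb of the sequence, though the feature table does not confirm this. They are followed by a GFP coding region split into segments (gfpN to gfpC) by synthetic introns (IVS elements), which are included in Fire vectors to boost expression in worms. The GFP carries F64L and S65T chromophore substitutions along with N146I, M153T and V163A, and the annotation tool matches this roughly 870 bp interrupted region only partially to a related Aequorea-derived variant. The module list is truncated in the record, so the downstream elements, including the 3' end, cannot be fully stated; a short match to aex-5 lies in that region. The construct serves as a muscle-expressed GFP reporter and as a backbone for building fusions by restriction cloning.
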