Features (pLannotate 1.2.2; 12 found; start..end, strand, type, name):
   2397..2413    -  misc_feature   MCS (fragment): pUC18/19 multiple cloning site
   2506..3372    +  CDS            vsfGFP-9 (fragment): vsfGFP-9 is a basic (constitutively fluorescent) green fluorescent protein published in 2015, derived from Aequorea victoria. It has low acid sensitivity.
   4045..4197    +  CDS            aex-5 (fragment): AEX5_CAEEL - Also known as kpc-3 From Caenorhabditis elegans.
   4325..4360    +  CDS            rop (fragment): Rop protein, which maintains plasmids at low copy number; rop
   4462..4561    +  misc_feature   bom (fragment): basis of mobility region from pBR322
   4659..4763    +  promoter       AmpR promoter: bla
   4764..5624    +  CDS            AmpR: β-lactamase; bla; confers resistance to ampicillin, carbenicillin, and related antibiotics
   5795..6383    +  rep_origin     ori: high-copy-number ColE1/pMB1/pBR322/pUC origin of replication
   6566..6658    +  CDS            lacI (fragment): lac repressor; lacI; The lac repressor binds to the lac operator to inhibit transcription in E. coli. This inhibition can be relieved by adding lactose or isopropyl-β-D-thiogalactopyranoside (IPTG).
   6671..6692    +  protein_bind   CAP binding site: CAP binding activates transcription in the presence of cAMP. E. coli catabolite activator protein
   6707..6737    +  promoter       lac promoter: promoter for the E. coli lac operon
   6745..6761    +  protein_bind   lac operator: The lac repressor binds to the lac operator to inhibit transcription in E. coli. This inhibition can be relieved by adding lactose or isopropyl-β-D-thiogalactopyranoside (IPTG). lac repressor encoded by lacI
>Addgene plasmid #1550 | L3558 | depositor full sequence | sequence record 160 | Author sequence
AAGCTTGGGCTGCAGGTCGGCTATAATAAGTTCTTGAATAAAATAATTTTCCCGACAAAACATGAGTATT
TCTTTCGAAAATAAAAGTGCAGGCTAATTAGAGATTATTCTGTAATTAACTGCATAATTTGTCACGTGCC
ATAGTTTTACATTCCACTACGTCATAGTTCTTAAAATACTAATCTCCTGAAAATAGAAGTAGGTGAAGAA
AGTTTAATTATCAGTTCTAAAATGACAATTGATCTTTGGAATATGTTCTGAAACTACCGATCATTGAACA
GATGCTATTTGAATGATATAGAATTGTATATTTGCAATTTCTGAAACGCGTTCTTAAAGGCACACAGATT
AATTCAAAAGGGTCTGGCCGCAAAAAGGTTTATGGTGGCCGATTTTGAGTTTTGTGTGTGATTGCTTTTT
CACAATCAGTGTTTTCAGGATTATGTGATGAACTAGATCTTCAAGTTTCGTTACATTTCATATGTTTTCG
GAACTCACGAAGTACATATTGGGTATTGTGCTCAAAAAATTCAGCAATCAGCTTCGCTCCGCTGACTTTA
GAACCCAAAAAAATAGTATGGCCAAACTGACTGTGTTACGATCATTTCAATTTTTCAATACATATTTAAG
ATTTCTAAGAGTAAGAAGGTCAAAAACTGTTCTGGAATACATATATATTTTTCAGGTTACAATTAGTCAA
AAAGTGCACTGAAATATACGTTTTAATTTCACGAATAACCCAATTAGTTCAATGTATTTTTGGTCAACCA
ACGTTAAAGTTTGGCTTCCAACCAATTATCATTTCTGATCAACCACAATGTTTTTTCTTTATCTGCAAGT
TAATTTTTTATTTTTATCCAGATGTTTGGCATATTTTTCAATTCTTCACTAGCGCCCACTTCTTGCACTT
CCGGCGCCCTGAATCTAATGCATCTGTTGCAAGAATTGAAAGACCAATCAACACATTGTTTTCTTCACGA
GATACTGAAGAAAATGAATAAAAACAGAGAAAAAGAGCCATGTGATTAGTGACAACTGTTGCTAACAGAT
ACCATAGCTTGGACTTGGTACGTGATGGCAACGTATGGGTCAACAAAAATGATTGCAGAGGGGGTGCAAA
ACAGTCAAGTCGAGAAAATATGAAAAACAGAAAACAAAGAACAGAAAAATGGGTTTGAGAGTCAGTATAA
TTTATAAAAGAAAAATTGTACATAGAAATTAACCATTTTTGTAGAAGAAGTTATTTTTCAAGCATCGTTA
AAAATTATTCAAAGCACCTTATTTCATATTTAATTTTAAACATGGTTAAATGAACAACACGGTGCGCAAT
CAGGAAAACTTGAAATCTGAAACTGTTGTTGTGATCTTCTTCGCAACTGTTCAGATAGCACTAGTGTAAT
GTTAAGAGTGCGCGAATATAATGGAATATAATGGATCACACCTCCTGCCATCAGGTAAACGTCTCTGTTA
TCACATATTTCCAACTATTAAATTTTTACCTTTTACAGTTTTACATTTTTTTGAAAAAAGTAACTTTTTG
TCTTCAAAATCCCTGACGAAAATATCAAATATTTTAATCGAGACTGCAGAGGAACCGATTGATGATTTGG
AAAATCCAGCTTTACCTGTGTAAGAACTGAAAAGTTTCATAACCCTAGGGTATTCCCAGTTACATTCCCC
ACTGGCTAACAATAGCACCCAGTTTTTCATCACCTTTCTTCAAATTTCTCGGCGATTTGTTAAAAACAAA
ATTTGTGTCCCTTCTCTGATATCTCTATGTCTCTAAACACAAGTTCATCGGAAAACGAAGGAGGGTAGGT
GTTGGTTGGGCTCCCGAAGTGAAAATAGAAGAGCAAGAATAGAATATTAGAGAGAGAGTGCAGAGAGGGC
GGGATAGCTCCCGGGATTCCGTTTTCTTCTTCTTTATCTTCAACGATGATGTGTGTGCGTGTTGTATAGA
TTCTGTTGCTCCCCCACAACTCGCTCCGAAGGCTCAATACAATTCAATTGATATTGGAGGAGAGCCTACC
GGAGTGGGAGGATAAGAAGAAACATAAGAAGAAGAAGAAGAAGAAGCATGCTTCTGGTTTTTGATGCTAT
GAAAACGGCACAAAAAGATGATTGAGGTCCCTTTTCAATACCTTCTCTCATCTTTCAAATCCCATTGAAA
CCTAAAACTTCTCACCACGCTTTACCATTGTTCTCCAAAAACTTATAGCAATGTCTATAACTTTTTTATC
TCTGAAAAGCAGTGTTCCATTTTTCTTTTTCCTATTTTATTTCAATTGTTTCTCACATTTCGTTTGGATT
CTTTGCTTGTCAACCAGCTTCTTCTTCCACTTTTACCGTCTAATTTTCAGGGCAGGGAGCCATCAAACCC
ACGACCACTAGATCCATCTAGAGGATCCCCGGGATTGGCCAAAGGACCCAAAGGTATGTTTCGAATGATA
CTAACATAACATAGAACATTTTCAGGAGGACCCTTGGAGGGTACCGGTAGAAAAAATGAGTAAAGGAGAA
GAACTTTTCACTGGAGTTGTCCCAATTCTTGTTGAATTAGATGGTGATGTTAATGGGCACAAATTTTCTG
TCAGTGGAGAGGGTGAAGGTGATGCAACATACGGAAAACTTACCCTTAAATTTATTTGCACTACTGGAAA
ACTACCTGTTCCATGGGTAAGTTTAAACATATATATACTAACTAACCCTGATTATTTAAATTTTCAGCCA
ACACTTGTCACTACTCTCACTTATGGTGTTCAATGCTTCTCGAGATACCCAGATCATATGAAACAGCATG
ACTTTTTCAAGAGTGCCATGCCCGAAGGTTATGTACAGGAAAGAACTATATTTTTCAAAGATGACGGGAA
CTACAAGACACGTAAGTTTAAACAGTTCGGTACTAACTAACCATACATATTTAAATTTTCAGGTGCTGAA
GTCAAGTTTGAAGGTGATACCCTTGTTAATAGAATCGAGTTAAAAGGTATTGATTTTAAAGAAGATGGAA
ACATTCTTGGACACAAATTGGAATACAACTATATTTCACACAACGTATACATCACTGCCGACAAACAAAA
GAATGGGATCAAAGCGGTAAGTTTAAACATGATTTTACTAACTAACTAATCTGATTTAAATTTTCAGAAC
TTCAAAATTAGACACAACATTGAAGATGGAAGCGTTCAACTAGCAGACCATTATCAACAAAATACTCCAA
TTGGCGATGGCCCTGTCCTTTTACCAGACAACCATTACCTGTCCACACAATCTGCCCTTTCGAAAGATCC
CAACGAAAAGAGAGACCACATGGTCCTTCTTGAGTTTGTAACAGCTGCTGGGATTACACATGGCATGGAT
GAACTATACAAATAGCATTCGTAGAATTGTAAGTTTAAACTTTCTCATACTAACTAACGCGCTCTATTTA
AATTTTCAGAATTCCAACTGAGCGCCGGTCGCTACCATTACCAACTTGTCTGGTGTCAAAAATAATAGGG
GCCGCTGTCATCAGAGTAAGTTTAAACTGAGTTCTACTAACTAACGAGTAATATTTAAATTTTCAGCATC
TCGCGCCCGTGCCTCTGACTTCTAAGTCCAATTACTCTTCAACATCCCTACATGCTCTTTCTCCCTGTGC
TCCCACCCCCTATTTTTGTTATTATCAAAAAACTTCTCTTAATTTCTTTGTTTTTTAGCTTCTTTTAAGT
CACCTCTAACAATGAAATTGTGTAGATTCAAAAATAGAATTAATTCGTAATAAAAAGTCGAAAAAAATTG
TGCTCCCTCCCCCCATTAATAATAATTCTATCCCAAAATCTACACAATGTTCTGTGTACACTTCTTATGT
TTTTTACTTCTGATAAATTTTTTTGAAACATCATAGAAAAAACCGCACACAAAATACCTTATCATATGTT
ACGTTTCAGTTTATGACCGCAATTTTTATTTCTTCGCACGTCTGGGCCTCTCATGACGTCAAATCATGCT
CATCGTGAAAAAGTTTTGGAGTATTTTTGGAATTTTTCAATCAAGTGAAAGTTTATGAAATTAATTTTCC
TGCTTTTGCTTTTTGGGGTTTCCCCTATTGTTTGTCAAGATTTCGAGGACGGCGTTTTTCTTGCTAAAAT
CACAAGTATTGATGAGCACGATGCAAGAAAGATCGGAAGAAGGTTTGGGTTTGAGGCTCAGTGGAAGGTG
AGTAGAAGTTGATAATTTGAAAGTGGAGTAGTGTCTATGGGGTTTTTGCCTTAAATGACAGAATACATTC
CCAATATACCAAACATAACTGTTTCCTACTAGTCGGCCGTACGGGCCCTTTCGTCTCGCGCGTTTCGGTG
ATGACGGTGAAAACCTCTGACACATGCAGCTCCCGGAGACGGTCACAGCTTGTCTGTAAGCGGATGCCGG
GAGCAGACAAGCCCGTCAGGGCGCGTCAGCGGGTGTTGGCGGGTGTCGGGGCTGGCTTAACTATGCGGCA
TCAGAGCAGATTGTACTGAGAGTGCACCATATGCGGTGTGAAATACCGCACAGATGCGTAAGGAGAAAAT
ACCGCATCAGGCGGCCTTAAGGGCCTCGTGATACGCCTATTTTTATAGGTTAATGTCATGATAATAATGG
TTTCTTAGACGTCAGGTGGCACTTTTCGGGGAAATGTGCGCGGAACCCCTATTTGTTTATTTTTCTAAAT
ACATTCAAATATGTATCCGCTCATGAGACAATAACCCTGATAAATGCTTCAATAATATTGAAAAAGGAAG
AGTATGAGTATTCAACATTTCCGTGTCGCCCTTATTCCCTTTTTTGCGGCATTTTGCCTTCCTGTTTTTG
CTCACCCAGAAACGCTGGTGAAAGTAAAAGATGCTGAAGATCAGTTGGGTGCACGAGTGGGTTACATCGA
ACTGGATCTCAACAGCGGTAAGATCCTTGAGAGTTTTCGCCCCGAAGAACGTTTTCCAATGATGAGCACT
TTTAAAGTTCTGCTATGTGGCGCGGTATTATCCCGTATTGACGCCGGGCAAGAGCAACTCGGTCGCCGCA
TACACTATTCTCAGAATGACTTGGTTGAGTACTCACCAGTCACAGAAAAGCATCTTACGGATGGCATGAC
AGTAAGAGAATTATGCAGTGCTGCCATAACCATGAGTGATAACACTGCGGCCAACTTACTTCTGACAACG
ATCGGAGGACCGAAGGAGCTAACCGCTTTTTTGCACAACATGGGGGATCATGTAACTCGCCTTGATCGTT
GGGAACCGGAGCTGAATGAAGCCATACCAAACGACGAGCGTGACACCACGATGCCTGTAGCAATGGCAAC
AACGTTGCGCAAACTATTAACTGGCGAACTACTTACTCTAGCTTCCCGGCAACAATTAATAGACTGGATG
GAGGCGGATAAAGTTGCAGGACCACTTCTGCGCTCGGCCCTTCCGGCTGGCTGGTTTATTGCTGATAAAT
CTGGAGCCGGTGAGCGTGGGTCTCGCGGTATCATTGCAGCACTGGGGCCAGATGGTAAGCCCTCCCGTAT
CGTAGTTATCTACACGACGGGGAGTCAGGCAACTATGGATGAACGAAATAGACAGATCGCTGAGATAGGT
GCCTCACTGATTAAGCATTGGTAACTGTCAGACCAAGTTTACTCATATATACTTTAGATTGATTTAAAAC
TTCATTTTTAATTTAAAAGGATCTAGGTGAAGATCCTTTTTGATAATCTCATGACCAAAATCCCTTAACG
TGAGTTTTCGTTCCACTGAGCGTCAGACCCCGTAGAAAAGATCAAAGGATCTTCTTGAGATCCTTTTTTT
CTGCGCGTAATCTGCTGCTTGCAAACAAAAAAACCACCGCTACCAGCGGTGGTTTGTTTGCCGGATCAAG
AGCTACCAACTCTTTTTCCGAAGGTAACTGGCTTCAGCAGAGCGCAGATACCAAATACTGTCCTTCTAGT
GTAGCCGTAGTTAGGCCACCACTTCAAGAACTCTGTAGCACCGCCTACATACCTCGCTCTGCTAATCCTG
TTACCAGTGGCTGCTGCCAGTGGCGATAAGTCGTGTCTTACCGGGTTGGACTCAAGACGATAGTTACCGG
ATAAGGCGCAGCGGTCGGGCTGAACGGGGGGTTCGTGCACACAGCCCAGCTTGGAGCGAACGACCTACAC
CGAACTGAGATACCTACAGCGTGAGCATTGAGAAAGCGCCACGCTTCCCGAAGGGAGAAAGGCGGACAGG
TATCCGGTAAGCGGCAGGGTCGGAACAGGAGAGCGCACGAGGGAGCTTCCAGGGGGAAACGCCTGGTATC
TTTATAGTCCTGTCGGGTTTCGCCACCTCTGACTTGAGCGTCGATTTTTGTGATGCTCGTCAGGGGGGCG
GAGCCTATGGAAAAACGCCAGCAACGCGGCCTTTTTACGGTTCCTGGCCTTTTGCTGGCCTTTTGCTCAC
ATGTTCTTTCCTGCGTTATCCCCTGATTCTGTGGATAACCGTATTACCGCCTTTGAGTGAGCTGATACCG
CTCGCCGCAGCCGAACGACCGAGCGCAGCGAGTCAGTGAGCGAGGAAGCGGAAGAGCGCCCAATACGCAA
ACCGCCTCTCCCCGCGCGTTGGCCGATTCATTAATGCAGCTGGCACGACAGGTTTCCCGACTGGAAAGCG
GGCAGTGAGCGCAACGCAATTAATGTGAGTTAGCTCACTCATTAGGCACCCCAGGCTTTACACTTTATGC
TTCCGGCTCGTATGTTGTGTGGAATTGTGAGCGGATAACAATTTCACACAGGAAACAGCTATGACCATGA
TTACGCCAAGCTGTAAGTTTAAACATGATCTTACTAACTAACTATTCTCATTTAAATTTTCAGAGCTTAA
AAATGGCTGAAATCACTCACAACGATGGATACGCTAACAACTTGGAAATGAAAT
