>Addgene plasmid #1550 | L3558 | addgene partial sequence | sequence record 16688 | 1550_m13reverse
ACTGATCTTACTAACTAACTATTCTCATTTAAATTTTCAGAGCTTAAAAATGGCTGAAATCACTCACAAC
GATGGATACGCTAACAACTTGGAAATGAAATAAGCTTGGGCTGCAGGTCGGCTATAATAAGTTCTTGAAT
AAAATAATTTTCCCGACAAAACATGAGTATTTCTTTCGAAAATAAAAGTGCAGGCTAATTAGAGATTATT
CTGTAATTAACTGCATAATTTGTCACGTGCCATAGTTTTACATTCCACTACGTCATAGTTCTTAAAATAC
TAATCTCCTGAAAATAGAAGTAGGTGAAGAAAGTTTAATTATCAGTTCTAAAATGACAATTGATCTTTGG
AATATGTTCTGAAACTACCGATCATTGAACAGATGCTATTTGAATGATATAGAATTGTATATTTGCAATT
TCTGAAACGCGTTCTTAAAGGCACACAGATTAATTCAAAAGGGTCTGGCCGCAAAAAGGTTTATGGTGGC
CGATTTTGAGTTTTGTGTGTGATTGCTTTTTCACAATCAGTGTTTTCAGGATTATGTGATGAACTAGATC
TTCAAGTTTCGTTACATTTCATATGTTTTCGGAACTCACGAAGTACATATTGGGTATTGTGCTCAAAAAA
TTCAGCAATCAGCTTCGCTCCGCTGACTTTAGAACCCAAAAAAATAGTATGGCCAAACTGACTGTGTTAC
GATCATTTCAATTTTTCAATACATATTTAAGATTTCTAAGAGTAAGAAGGTCAAAAACTGTTCTGGAATA
CATATATATTTTTCAGGTTACAATTAGTCAAAAAGTGCACTGAAATATACGTTTTAATTTCACGAATAAC
CCAATTAGTTCATGTATTTTTGGTCACCAACGTTAAAGTTTGGCTNCCACCAATTATCATTTCTGATCAC
CACAATGGTTTTCCTTATCTGCAAGTNATTTTTTATTTTATCCNGATGTTNGGCATATTTTTCATTCTCC
CTAGCGCCACTTCTTGCNCTTCCGGCGCCCGAATCTAATGCATCNGTGCAGAATGAAGACCATCCACCNT
GGTTTCCTCCCGANATCTGAGAAATGATAAACCGAAAAAAGANCCTGGGATAGGGCACNGTGCNACAANC
CNAACTGGACTGGTNCGGAGGCACNATGGGCCCAAAANNTGCCNGGGGGGCCACCCNCCCCNGAAATGGA
ACCNAACCAAAACAAAAGGGGTNGAGCCNTTATTNAAAAAAANGCCCAANNCCTTTGGAAAANTTNCCNC
CNNAAATCCCCCCTTCCTTTTTNACGGNAAAACCCGCCCCAAAAAAAAAANGNN
